>Addgene plasmid #62863 | pPtPuc3 | depositor full sequence | sequence record 103794 | pPtPuc3 sequence 7153 bps
TCGCGCGTTTCGGTGATGACGGTGAAAACCTCTGACACATGCAGCTCCCGGAGACGGTCACAGCTTGTCT
GTAAGCGGATGCCGGGAGCAGACAAGCCCGTCAGGGCGCGTCAGCGGGTGTTGGCGGGTGTCGGGGCTGG
CTTAACTATGCGGCATCAGAGCAGATTGTACTGAGAGTGCACCAGATCGTCTTGCCTTGCTCGTCGGTGA
TGTACTTACAGCTCGAAGTGCCTCTTCTTGATGGAGCGCATGGGGACGTGCTTGGCAATCACGCGCACCC
CCCGGCCGTTTTAGCGGCTAAAAAAGTCATGGCTCTGCCCTCGGGCGGACCACGCCCATCATGACCTTGC
CAAGCTCGTCCTGCTTCTCTTCGATCTTCGCCAGCAGGGCGAGGATCGTGGCATCACCGAACCGCGCCGT
GCGCGGGTCGTCGGTGAGCCAGAGTTTCAGCAGGCCGCCCAGGCGGCCCAGGTCGCCATTGATGCGGGCC
AGCTCGCGGACGTGCTCATAGTCCACGACGCCCGTGATTTTGTAGCCCTGGCCGACGGCCAGCAGGTAGG
CCGACAGGCTCATGCCGGCCGCCGCCGCCTTTTCCTCAATCGCTCTTCGTTCGTCTGGAAGGCAGTACAC
CTTGATAGGTGGGCTGCCCTTCCTGGTTGGCTTGGTTTCATCAGCCATCCGCTTGCCCTCATCTGTTACG
CCGGCGGTAGCCGGCCAGCCTCGCAGAGCAGGATTCCCGTTGAGCACCGCCAGGTGCGAATAAGGGACAG
TGAAGAAGGAACACCCGCTCGCGGGTGGGCCTACTTCACCTATCCTGCCCGGCTGACGCCGTTGGATACA
CCAAGGAAAGTCTACACGAACCCTTTGGCAAAATCCTGTATATCGTGCGAAAAAGGATGGATATACCGAA
AAAATCGCTATAATGACCCCGAAGCAGGGTTATGCAGCGGAAGATGGCCATTCGCCATTCAGGCTGCGCA
ACTGTTGGGAAGGGCGATCGGTGCGGGCCTCTTCGCTATTACGCCAGCTGGCGAAAGGGGGATGTGCTGC
AAGGCGATTAAGTTGGGTAACGCCAGGGTTTTCCCAGTCACGACGTTGTAAAACGACGGCCAGTGACCAT
GATTACGCCAAGCTCGAAATTAACCCTCACTAAAGGGAACAAAAGCTGGTACCTAACAGGATTAGTGCAA
TTCGAGTTGAATCACTGGGAAAAACATTGTCTTCTTTTTTATATTATCATTTGCATTAGTGCTGCAGTCG
TAGATACTTGTTGGTTGAAAGACATCAGCTGGGAGGGACTGGACTAGCGTTTGGTAAGGAGACATACCTG
TTAACGTTGGTTGCAAAATTCCATTTCGCGATTTATGTTATCTGTAAATCCTGATTTGTCTGGAATTCTT
GATACTTCCGTTTTTTTAGAGGCCAATGATTAGCATCGGCGATTCTCAAAATAGCATTTTCGACATGCGG
TGCTGATTTCATAAACATAGACAACGCTTTTACATGTAAAAGTAACTTGCGGACTTGGAACAGTGCTCTG
TTTTTGGTGTGAACGTAACTCAGCAATATTTCTGTGCTAGCAAGGTTTTTTATGATCGACCGAAGATCTC
AAAACTCCGGGTCTTTCAACTGTCTGACTAGACCATGTTCGTAACGTCGGACAGCAGCTTTCGTTGTACT
GGTAGAATTTCTACGTGCGAAGCACGTGTAGGCAGGTTGAACGACGATCCCTGCCGATGGATGGATTGGC
ACGCGGCGGAACGCTTTCGTGATCTACACCACCTGGATCTTCACATATCTTCGAAATCGAAAAATTAACC
AAGTCGACGGTATCGATAATATTCTAGCTGAGGGTACCCATGGCCAAGTTGACCAGTGCCGTTCCGGTGC
TCACCGCGCGCGACGTCGCCGGAGCGGTCGAGTTCTGGACCGACCGGCTCGGGTTCTCCCGGGACTTCGT
GGAGGACGACTTCGCCGGTGTGGTCCGGGACGACGTGACCCTGTTCATCAGCGCGGTCCAGGACCAGGTG
GTGCCGGACAACACCCTGGCCTGGGTGTGGGTGCGCGGCCTGGACGAGCTGTACGCCGAGTGGTCGGAGG
TCGTGTCCACGAACTTCCGGGACGCCTCCGGGCCGGCCATGACCGAGATCGGCGAGCAGCCGTGGGGGCG
GGAGTTCGCCCTGCGCGACCCGGCCGGCAACTGCGTGCACTTCGTGGCCGAGGAGCAGGACTGACCGACG
CCGACCAACACCGCCGGTCCGACGCGGCCCGACGGGTCCGAGGCCTCGGAGATCTGGGCCCATGCGGCCG
CAACAACTACCTCGACTTTGGCTGGGACACTTTCAGTGAGGACAAGAAGCTTCAGAAGCGTGCTATCGAA
CTCAACCAGGGACGTGCGGCACAAATGGGCATCCTTGCTCTCATGGTGCACGAACAGTTGGGAGTCTCTA
TCCTTCCTTAAAAATTTAATTTTCATTAGTTGCAGTCACTCCGCTTTGGTTTCACAGTCAGGAATAACAC
TAGCTCGTCTTCAGCGAGCATCACGTGCTATAAAAATAATTATAATTTAAATTTTTTAATATAAATATAT
AAATTAAAAATAGAAAGTAAAAAAAGAAATTAAAGAAAAAATAGTTTTTGTTTTCCGAAGATGTAAAAGA
CTCTAGGGGGATCGCCAACAAATACTACCTTTTACCTTGCTCTTCCTGCTCTCAGGTATTAATGCCGAAT
TGTTTCATCTTGTCTGTGTAGAAGACCACACACGAAAATCCTGTGATTTTACATTTTACTTATCGTTAAT
CGAATGTATATCTATTTAATCTGCTTTTCTTGTCTAATAAATATATATGTAAAGTACGCTTTTTGTTGAA
ATTTTTTAAACCTTTGTTTATTTTTTTTTCTTCATTCCGTAACTCTTCTACCTTCTTTATTTACTTTCTA
AAATCCAAATACAAAACATAAAAATAAATAAACACAGAGTAAATTCCCAAATTATTCCATCATTAAAAGA
TACGAGGCGCGTGTAAGTTACAGGCAAGCGATCCTAGTACACTCTATATTTTTTTATGCCTCGGTAATGA
TTTTCATTTTTTTTTTCCACCTAGCGGATGACTCTTTTTTTTTCTTAGCGATTGGCATTATCACATAATG
AATTATACATTATATAAAGTAATGTGATTTCTTCGAAGAATATACTAAAAAATGAGCAGGCAAGATAAAC
GAAGGCAAAGATGACAGAGCAGAAAGCCCTAGTAAAGCGTATTACAAATGAAACCAAGATTCAGATTGCG
ATCTCTTTAAAGGGTGGTCCCCTAGCGATAGAGCACTCGATCTTCCCAGAAAAAGAGGCAGAAGCAGTAG
CAGAACAGGCCACACAATCGCAAGTGATTAACGTCCACACAGGTATAGGGTTTCTGGACCATATGATACA
TGCTCTGGCCAAGCATTCCGGCTGGTCGCTAATCGTTGAGTGCATTGGTGACTTACACATAGACGACCAT
CACACCACTGAAGACTGCGGGATTGCTCTCGGTCAAGCTTTTAAAGAGGCCCTAGGGGCCGTGCGTGGAG
TAAAAAGGTTTGGATCAGGATTTGCGCCTTTGGATGAGGCACTTTCCAGAGCGGTGGTAGATCTTTCGAA
CAGGCCGTACGCAGTTGTCGAACTTGGTTTGCAAAGGGAGAAAGTAGGAGATCTCTCTTGCGAGATGATC
CCGCATTTTCTTGAAAGCTTTGCAGAGGCTAGCAGAATTACCCTCCACGTTGATTGTCTGCGAGGCAAGA
ATGATCATCACCGTAGTGAGAGTGCGTTCAAGGCTCTTGCGGTTGCCATAAGAGAAGCCACCTCGCCCAA
TGGTACCAACGATGTTCCCTCCACCAAAGGTGTTCTTATGTAGTTTTACACAGGAGTCTGGACTTGACCT
CTAGAGTCGACCTGCAGGCATGCAAGCTTGGCGTAATCATGGTCATAGCTGTTTCCTGTGTGAAATTGTT
ATCCGCTCACAATTCCACACAACATACGAGCCGGAAGCATAAAGTGTAAAGCCTGGGGTGCCTAATGAGT
GAGCTAACTCACATTAATTGCGTTGCGCTCACTGCCCGCTTTCCAGTCGGGAAACCTGTCGTGCCAGCTG
CATTAATGAATCGGCCAACGCGCGGGGAGAGGCGGTTTGCGTATTGGGCGCTCTTCCGCTTCCTCGCTCA
CTGACTCGCTGCGCTCGGTCGTTCGGCTGCGGCGAGCGGTATCAGCTCACTCAAAGGCGGTAATACGGTT
ATCCACAGAATCAGGGGATAACGCAGGAAAGAACATGTGAGCAAAAGGCCAGCAAAAGGCCAGGAACCGT
AAAAAGGCCGCGTTGCTGGCGTTTTTCCATAGGCTCCGCCCCCCTGACGAGCATCACAAAAATCGACGCT
CAAGTCAGAGGTGGCGAAACCCGACAGGACTATAAAGATACCAGGCGTTTCCCCCTGGAAGCTCCCTCGT
GCGCTCTCCTGTTCCGACCCTGCCGCTTACCGGATACCTGTCCGCCTTTCTCCCTTCGGGAAGCGTGGCG
CTTTCTCATAGCTCACGCTGTAGGTATCTCAGTTCGGTGTAGGTCGTTCGCTCCAAGCTGGGCTGTGTGC
ACGAACCCCCCGTTCAGCCCGACCGCTGCGCCTTATCCGGTAACTATCGTCTTGAGTCCAACCCGGTAAG
ACACGACTTATCGCCACTGGCAGCAGCCACTGGTAACAGGATTAGCAGAGCGAGGTATGTAGGCGGTGCT
ACAGAGTTCTTGAAGTGGTGGCCTAACTACGGCTACACTAGAAGAACAGTATTTGGTATCTGCGCTCTGC
TGAAGCCAGTTACCTTCGGAAAAAGAGTTGGTAGCTCTTGATCCGGCAAACAAACCACCGCTGGTAGCGG
TGGTTTTTTTGTTTGCAAGCAGCAGATTACGCGCAGAAAAAAAGGATCTCAAGAAGATCCTTTGATCTTT
TCTACGGGGTCTGACGCTCAGTGGAACGAAAACTCACGTTAAGGGATTTTGGTCATGAGATTATCAAAAA
GGATCTTCACCTAGATCCTTTTAAATTAAAAATGAAGTTTTAAATCAATCTAAAGTATATATGAGTAAAC
TTGGTCTGACAGTTACCAATGCTTAATCAGTGAGGCACCTATCTCAGCGATCTGTCTATTTCGTTCATCC
ATAGTTGCCTGACTCCCCGTCGTGTAGATAACTACGATACGGGAGGGCTTACCATCTGGCCCCAGTGCTG
CAATGATACCGCGAGACCCACGCTCACCGGCTCCAGATTTATCAGCAATAAACCAGCCAGCCGGAAGGGC
CGAGCGCAGAAGTGGTCCTGCAACTTTATCCGCCTCCATCCAGTCTATTAATTGTTGCCGGGAAGCTAGA
GTAAGTAGTTCGCCAGTTAATAGTTTGCGCAACGTTGTTGCCATTGCTACAGGCATCGTGGTGTCACGCT
CGTCGTTTGGTATGGCTTCATTCAGCTCCGGTTCCCAACGATCAAGGCGAGTTACATGATCCCCCATGTT
GTGCAAAAAAGCGGTTAGCTCCTTCGGTCCTCCGATCGTTGTCAGAAGTAAGTTGGCCGCAGTGTTATCA
CTCATGGTTATGGCAGCACTGCATAATTCTCTTACTGTCATGCCATCCGTAAGATGCTTTTCTGTGACTG
GTGAGTCGATTTATTCAACAAAGCCACGTTGTGTCTCAAAATCTCTGATGTTACATTGCACAAGATAAAA
ATATATCATCATGAACAATAAAACTGTCTGCTTACATAAACAGTAATACAAGGGGTGTTATGAGCCATAT
TCAACGGGAAACGTCTTGCTCGAGGCCGCGATTAAATTCCAACATGGATGCTGATTTATATGGGTATAAA
TGGGCTCGCGATAATGTCGGGCAATCAGGTGCGACAATCTATCGATTGTATGGGAAGCCCGATGCGCCAG
AGTTGTTTCTGAAACATGGCAAAGGTAGCGTTGCCAATGATGTTACAGATGAGATGGTCAGACTAAACTG
GCTGACGGAATTTATGCCTCTTCCGACCATCAAGCATTTTATCCGTACTCCTGATGATGCATGGTTACTC
ACCACTGCGATCCCCGGGAAAACAGCATTCCAGGTATTAGAAGAATATCCTGATTCAGGTGAAAATATTG
TTGATGCGCTGGCAGTGTTCCTGCGCCGGTTGCATTCGATTCCTGTTTGTAATTGTCCTTTTAACAGCGA
TCGCGTATTTCGTCTCGCTCAGGCGCAATCACGAATGAATAACGGTTTGGTTGATGCGAGTGATTTTGAT
GACGAGCGTAATGGCTGGCCTGTTGAACAAGTCTGGAAAGAAATGCATAAGCTTTTGCCATTCTCACCGG
ATTCAGTCGTCACTCATGGTGATTTCTCACTTGATAACCTTATTTTTGACGAGGGGAAATTAATAGGTTG
TATTGATGTTGGACGAGTCGGAATCGCAGACCGATACCAGGATCTTGCCATCCTATGGAACTGCCTCGGT
GAGTTTTCTCCTTCATTACAGAAACGGCTTTTTCAAAAATATGGTATTGATAATCCTGATATGAATAAAT
TGCAGTTTCATTTGATGCTCGATGAGTTTTTCTAATCAGAATTGGTTAATTGGTTGTAACACTGGCACTC
AACCAAGTCATTCTGAGAATAGTGTATGCGGCGACCGAGTTGCTCTTGCCCGGCGTCAATACGGGATAAT
ACCGCGCCACATAGCAGAACTTTAAAAGTGCTCATCATTGGAAAACGTTCTTCGGGGCGAAAACTCTCAA
GGATCTTACCGCTGTTGAGATCCAGTTCGATGTAACCCACTCGTGCACCCAACTGATCTTCAGCATCTTT
TACTTTCACCAGCGTTTCTGGGTGAGCAAAAACAGGAAGGCAAAATGCCGCAAAAAAGGGAATAAGGGCG
ACACGGAAATGTTGAATACTCATACTCTTCCTTTTTCAATATTATTGAAGCATTTATCAGGGTTATTGTC
TCATGAGCGGATACATATTTGAATGTATTTAGAAAAATAAACAAATAGGGGTTCCGCGCACATTTCCCCG
AAAAGTGCCACCTGACGTCTAAGAAACCATTATTATCATGACATTAACCTATAAAAATAGGCGTATCACG
AGGCCCTTTCGTC
Features (pLannotate 1.2.2; 22 found; start..end, strand, type, name):
    137..184     +  misc_feature   bom (fragment): basis of mobility region from pBR322
    307..678     -  CDS            traJ: oriT-recognizing protein; traJ
    711..820     -  oriT           oriT: incP origin of transfer
    961..1116    -  CDS            lacZα (fragment): LacZα fragment of β-galactosidase; lacZ fragment
   1138..1156    +  promoter       T3 promoter: promoter for bacteriophage T3 RNA polymerase
   1823..1839    -  misc_feature   MCS (fragment): pBluescript multiple cloning site
   1860..2234    +  CDS            BleoR: antibiotic-binding protein; Sh ble from Streptoalloteichus hindustanus; confers resistance to bleomycin, phleomycin, and Zeocin™
   2309..2458    +  CDS            FCPA (fragment): FCPA_PHATR - Also known as FCP1. Experimental evidence at transcript level: Swiss-Prot protein existence level 2. The light-harvesting complex (LHC) functions as a light receptor, it captures and delivers excitation energy to photosystems with which it is closely associated. Energy is transferred from the carotenoid and chlorophyll C (or B) to chlorophyll A and the photosynthetic reaction centers where it is used to synthesize ATP and reducing power. From Phaeodactylum tricornutum (Diatom).
   2540..3043    +  misc_feature   CEN/ARS: S. cerevisiae CEN6 centromere fused to an autonomously replicating sequence
   3044..3230    +  promoter       HIS3 promoter: S. cerevisiae HIS3
   3231..3893    +  CDS            HIS3: imidazoleglycerol-phosphate dehydratase, required for histidine biosynthesis; S. cerevisiae HIS3; yeast auxotrophic marker
   3918..3949    +  misc_feature   MCS (fragment): pUC18/19 multiple cloning site
   3986..4002    -  protein_bind   lac operator: The lac repressor binds to the lac operator to inhibit transcription in E. coli. This inhibition can be relieved by adding lactose or isopropyl-β-D-thiogalactopyranoside (IPTG). lac repressor encoded by lacI
   4010..4040    -  promoter       lac promoter: promoter for the E. coli lac operon
   4055..4076    -  protein_bind   CAP binding site: CAP binding activates transcription in the presence of cAMP. E. coli catabolite activator protein
   4089..4181    -  CDS            lacI (fragment): lac repressor; lacI; The lac repressor binds to the lac operator to inhibit transcription in E. coli. This inhibition can be relieved by adding lactose or isopropyl-β-D-thiogalactopyranoside (IPTG).
   4364..4952    -  rep_origin     ori: high-copy-number ColE1/pMB1/pBR322/pUC origin of replication
   5124..5676    -  CDS            bla(M) (fragment): β-lactamase lacking the signal sequence; bla(M); allows cytosolic expression of β-lactamase
   5800..6615    +  CDS            KanR: aminoglycoside phosphotransferase; aph(3')-Ia; confers resistance to kanamycin in bacteria or G418 (Geneticin®) in eukaryotes
   6647..6953    -  CDS            AmpR (fragment): β-lactamase; bla; confers resistance to ampicillin, carbenicillin, and related antibiotics
   6954..7058    -  promoter       AmpR promoter: bla
   7153..35      +  CDS            rop (fragment) (across the origin): Rop protein, which maintains plasmids at low copy number; rop
