[The description below was written by a language model from this plasmid's Addgene catalogue record and pLannotate feature annotations shown in this document.]
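Description:
pPtPuc3 is an empty-backbone shuttle vector of about 7.2 kb, built on pUC19 and designed to be maintained as an episome in the diatom Phaeodactylum tricornutum. In E. coli it replicates from the high-copy pUC/ColE1 origin and is selected with kanamycin. The KanR gene (aph(3')-Ia), taken from pACYC177, appears in the feature table flanked by two β-lactamase fragments, indicating that it was inserted into and disrupts the original ampicillin resistance gene. Remnants of the pUC lac promoter/operator region, partial multiple cloning sites and a lacZα fragment are also annotated, and no insert is present.

Three added modules give the plasmid its function. An RP4 (IncP) origin of transfer with the adjacent traJ gene lets the plasmid be mobilised by conjugation from a suitable E. coli donor directly into diatom cells, the delivery route described in the associated publication. The yeast CEN6-ARSH4-HIS3 block provides centromeric, autonomously replicating maintenance and histidine prototrophy selection in S. cerevisiae, which also allows assembly in yeast. According to the catalogue description, this is the element added to the backbone for episomal vector function in the diatom. The Sh ble cassette confers Zeocin/phleomycin resistance for selection in P. tricornutum. It is followed by a fragment annotated as the diatom FCPA gene, consistent with native fucoxanthin chlorophyll-binding protein regulatory sequence, although the cassette's promoter is not explicitly annotated.

The catalogue entry also lists URA3 as a yeast marker, but no URA3 feature appears in the annotation of the deposited sequence, so its presence is not confirmed by the table. The vector is typically used as a starting backbone for cloning genes to be expressed from stable, non-integrating episomes in diatoms.
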