Addgene plasmid #62863: pPtPuc3
Purpose: (Empty Backbone) Episome vector for Phaeodactylum tricornutum (pUC-based)
Depositing lab: Hamilton Smith. Depositing organization: J. Craig Venter Institute (JCVI). Publication: Designer diatom episomes delivered by bacterial conjugation. Karas BJ, Diner RE, Lefebvre SC, McQuaid J, Phillips AP, Noddings CM, Brunson JK, Valas RE, Deerinck TJ, Jablanovic J, Gillard JT, Beeri K, Ellisman MH, Glass JI, Hutchison CA 3rd, Smith HO, Venter JC, Allen AE, Dupont CL, Weyman PD. Nat Commun. 2015 Apr 21;6:6925. doi: 10.1038/ncomms7925. PubMed 25897682.
Backbone
  Vector backbone: pUC19
  Modifications to backbone: Addition of yeast CEN6-ARSH4-HIS3, Phaeodactylum tricornutum ShBle cassette, origin of transfer from RP4, Kanamycin cassette from pACYC177
  Vector type: Synthetic Biology ; Episomal vector for Phaeodactylum tricornutum
  Selectable markers: Zeocin, URA3, HIS3
Growth in bacteria
  Bacterial resistance: Kanamycin, 50 μg/mL
  Growth temperature: 37°C
  Growth strain: DH10B
  Copy number: High Copy
Terms and licenses: Academic/Nonprofit Terms; Industry Terms: Not Available to Industry
Depositor comments: Contains yeast URA3 and HIS3 genes for selection in yeast. Contains ShBle cassette for selection in Phaeodactylum tricornutum.
How to cite: pPtPuc3 was a gift from Hamilton Smith (Addgene plasmid # 62863 ; http://n2t.net/addgene:62863 ; RRID:Addgene_62863)
