>Addgene plasmid #62863 | pPtPuc3 | addgene partial sequence | sequence record 107197 | HIS3-R 5'-cactcaacgattagcgacca-3'
TATACCTGTGTGGACGTTAATCACTTGCGATTGTGTGGCCTGTTCTGCTACTGCTTCTGCCTCTTTTTCT
GGGAAGATCGAGTGCTCTATCGCTAGGGGACCACCCTTTAAAGAGATCGCAATCTGAATCTTGGTTTCAT
TTGTAATACGCTTTACTAGGGCTTTCTGCTCTGTCATCTTTGCCTTCGTTTATCTTGCCTGCTCATTTTT
TAGTATATTCTTCGAAGAAATCACATTACTTTATATAATGTATAATTCATTATGTGATAATGCCAATCGC
TAAGAAAAAAAAAGAGTCATCCGCTAGGTGGAAAAAAAAAATGAAAATCATTACCGAGGCATAAAAAAAT
ATAGAGTGTACTAGGATCGCTTGCCTGTAACTTACACGCGCCTCGTATCTTTTAATGATGGAATAATTTG
GGAATTTACTCTGTGTTTATTTATTTTTATGTTTTGTATTTGGATTTTAGAAAGTAAATAAAGAAGGTAG
AAGAGTTACGGAATGAAGAAAAAAAAATAAACAAAGGTTTAAAAAATTTCAACAAAAAGCGTACTTTACA
TATATATTTATTAGACAAGAAAAGCAGATTAAATAGATATACATTCGATTAACGATAAGTAAAATGTAAA
ATCACAGGATTTTCGTGTGTGGTCTTCTACACAGACAAGATGAAACAATTCGGCATTAATACCTGAGAGC
A
