>Addgene plasmid #62863 | pPtPuc3 | addgene partial sequence | sequence record 107198 | M13-F20 5'-TGTAAAACGACGGCCAGT-3'
CATTGTCTTCTTTTTTATATTATCATTTGCATTAGTGCTGCAGTCGTAGATACTTGTTGGTTGAAAGACA
TCAGCTGGGAGGGACTGGACTAGCGTTTGGTAAGGAGACATACCTGTTAACGTTGGTTGCAAAATTCCAT
TTCGCGATTTATGTTATCTGTAAATCCTGATTTGTCTGGAATTCTTGATACTTCCGTTTTTTTAGAGGCC
AATGATTAGCATCGGCGATTCTCAAAATAGCATTTTCGACATGCGGTGCTGATTTCATAAACATAGACAA
CGCTTTTACATGTAAAAGTAACTTGCGGACTTGGAACAGTGCTCTGTTTTTGGTGTGAACGTAACTCAGC
AATATTTCTGTGCTAGCAAGGTTTTTTATGATCGACCGAAGATCTCAAAACTCCGGGTCTTTCAACTGTC
TGACTAGACCATGTTCGTAACGTCGGACAGCAGCTTTCGTTGTACTGGTAGAATTTCTACGTGCGAAGCA
CGTGTAGGCAGGTTGAACGACGATCCCTGCCGATGGATGGATTGGCACGCGGCGGAACGCTTTCGTGATC
TACACCACCTGGATCTTCACATATCTTCGAAATCG
