>Addgene plasmid #62863 | pPtPuc3 | addgene partial sequence | sequence record 109322 | Zeo-R 5'-ctgatgaacagggtcacgtc-3'
AGAACCCGAGCCGGTCGGTCCAGAACTCGACCGCTCCGGCGACGTCGCGCGCGGTGAGCACCGGAACGGC
ACTGGTCAACTTGGCCATGGGTACCCTCAGCTAGAATATTATCGATACCGTCGACTTGGTTAATTTTTCG
ATTTCGAAGATATGTGAAGATCCAGGTGGTGTAGATCACGAAAGCGTTCCGCCGCGTGCCAATCCATCCA
TCGGCAGGGATCGTCGTTCAACCTGCCTACACGTGCTTCGCACGTAGAAATTCTACCAGTACAACGAAAG
CTGCTGTCCGACGTTACGAACATGGTCTAGTCAGACAGTTGAAAGACCCGGAGTTTTGAGATCTTCGGTC
GATCATAAAAAACCTTGCTAGCACAGAAATATTGCTGAGTTACGTTCACACCAAAAACAGAGCACTGTTC
CAAGTCCGCAAGTTACTTTTACATGTAAAAGCGTTGTCTATGTTTATGAAATCAGCACCGCATGTCGAAA
ATGCTATTTTGAGAATCGCCGATGCTAATCATTGGCCTCTAAAAAAACGGAAGTATCAAGAATTCCAGAC
AAATCAGGATTTACAGATAACATAAATCGCGAAATGGAATTTTGCAACCAACGTTAACAGGTATGTCTCC
TTACCAAACGCTAGTCCAGTCCCTCCCAGCTGATGTCTTTCAACCAACAAGTATCTACGACTGCAGCACT
AATGCAAATGATAATAT
